LOCUS       Exported 11560 bp ds-DNA circular SYN 12-MAY-2021
DEFINITION  Lentiviral expression of TRIM33__RET fusion.
ACCESSION   .
VERSION     .
KEYWORDS    pHAGE-TRIM33__RET
SOURCE      synthetic DNA construct
  ORGANISM  synthetic DNA construct
REFERENCE   1 (bases 1 to 11560)
  AUTHORS   Ng PK, Li J, Jeong KJ, Shao S, Chen H, Tsang YH, Sengupta S, Wang Z,
            Bhavana VH, Tran R, Soewito S, Minussi DC, Moreno D, Kong K,
            Dogruluk T, Lu H, Gao J, Tokheim C, Zhou DC, Johnson AM, Zeng J, Ip
            CKM, Ju Z, Wester M, Yu S, Li Y, Vellano CP, Schultz N, Karchin R,
            Ding L, Lu Y, Cheung LWT, Chen K, Shaw KR, Meric-Bernstam F, Scott
            KL, Yi S, Sahni N, Liang H, Mills GB
  TITLE     Systematic Functional Annotation of Somatic Mutations in Cancer.
  JOURNAL   Cancer Cell. 2018 Mar 12;33(3):450-462.e10. doi:
            10.1016/j.ccell.2018.01.021.
  PUBMED    29533785
REFERENCE   2 (bases 1 to 11560)
  AUTHORS   .
  TITLE     Direct Submission
  JOURNAL   Exported May 12, 2021 from SnapGene Server 1.1.58
            http://www.snapgene.com
FEATURES             Location/Qualifiers
     source          1..11560
                     /organism="synthetic DNA construct"
                     /mol_type="other DNA"
     LTR             1..634
                     /label=3' LTR
                     /note="3' long terminal repeat (LTR) from HIV-1"
     misc_feature    681..806
                     /label=HIV-1 Psi
                     /note="packaging signal of human immunodeficiency virus
                     type 1"
     misc_feature    1303..1536
                     /label=RRE
                     /note="The Rev response element (RRE) of HIV-1 allows for
                     Rev-dependent mRNA export from the nucleus to the
                     cytoplasm."
     CDS             1721..1765
                     /codon_start=1
                     /product="antigenic peptide corresponding to amino acids
                     655 to 669 of the HIV envelope protein gp41 (Lutje Hulsik
                     et al., 2013)"
                     /label=gp41 peptide
                     /note="recognized by the 2H10 single-chain llama nanobody"
                     /translation="KNEQELLELDKWASL"
     misc_feature    2058..2175
                     /label=cPPT/CTS
                     /note="central polypurine tract and central termination
                     sequence of HIV-1"
     promoter        2223..3401
                     /label=EF-1-alpha promoter
                     /note="strong constitutive promoter for human elongation
                     factor EF-1-alpha"
     intron          2454..3392
                     /label=EF-1-alpha intron A
                     /note="intron upstream of the start codon of human
                     EF-1-alpha"
     primer_bind     3349..3369
                     /label=EF1a-F
                     /note="Human elongation factor-1a promoter, forward primer"
     protein_bind    3421..3445
                     /gene="mutant version of attB"
                     /label=attB1
                     /bound_moiety="BP Clonase(TM)"
                     /note="recombination site for the Gateway(R) BP reaction"
     CDS             complement(5261..5272)
                     /codon_start=1
                     /product="Factor Xa recognition and cleavage site"
                     /label=Factor Xa site
                     /translation="IEGR"
     protein_bind    complement(5506..5530)
                     /gene="mutant version of attB"
                     /label=attB2
                     /bound_moiety="BP Clonase(TM)"
                     /note="recombination site for the Gateway(R) BP reaction"
     protein_bind    complement(6620..6640)
                     /gene="mutant version of attB"
                     /label=attB4
                     /bound_moiety="BP Clonase(TM)"
                     /note="core recombination site for the Gateway(R) BP
                     reaction"
     CDS             6694..6735
                     /codon_start=1
                     /product="epitope tag from simian virus 5"
                     /label=V5 tag
                     /translation="GKPIPNPLLGLDST"
     misc_feature    6756..7323
                     /label=IRES
                     /note="internal ribosome entry site (IRES) of the
                     encephalomyocarditis virus (EMCV)"
     misc_feature    6773..7325
                     /label=IRES
                     /note="internal ribosome entry site (IRES) of the
                     encephalomyocarditis virus (EMCV)"
     primer_bind     complement(6917..6934)
                     /label=IRES reverse
                     /note="IRES internal ribosome entry site, reverse primer.
                     Also called pCDH-rev"
     primer_bind     7144..7163
                     /label=IRES-F
                     /note="IRES internal ribosome entry site, forward primer"
     CDS             7337..7936
                     /codon_start=1
                     /gene="pac from Streptomyces alboniger"
                     /product="puromycin N-acetyltransferase"
                     /label=PuroR
                     /note="confers resistance to puromycin"
                     /translation="MTEYKPTVRLATRDDVPRAVRTLAAAFADYPATRHTVDPDRHIER
                     VTELQELFLTRVGLDIGKVWVADDGAAVAVWTTPESVEAGAVFAEIGPRMAELSGSRLA
                     AQQQMEGLLAPHRPKEPAWFLATVGVSPDHQGKGLGSAVVLPGVEAAERAGVPAFLETS
                     APRNLPFYERLGFTVTADVEVPEGPRTWCMTRKPGA"
     primer_bind     complement(7337..7356)
                     /label=Puro-R
                     /note="Puromycin resistance gene, reverse primer. Also
                     called puro-variant-R"
     primer_bind     7833..7853
                     /label=Puro-F
                     /note="Puromycin resistance gene, forward primer"
     misc_feature    7950..8538
                     /label=WPRE
                     /note="woodchuck hepatitis virus posttranscriptional
                     regulatory element"
     primer_bind     complement(8003..8023)
                     /label=WPRE-R
                     /note="WPRE, reverse primer"
     CDS             complement(8421..8432)
                     /codon_start=1
                     /product="Factor Xa recognition and cleavage site"
                     /label=Factor Xa site
                     /translation="IEGR"
     LTR             8613..8846
                     /label=3' LTR (Delta-U3)
                     /note="self-inactivating 3' long terminal repeat (LTR) from
                     HIV-1"
     primer_bind     complement(8965..8983)
                     /label=pBRforEco
                     /note="pBR322 vectors, upsteam of EcoRI site, forward
                     primer"
     promoter        9051..9155
                     /gene="bla"
                     /label=AmpR promoter
     CDS             9156..10016
                     /codon_start=1
                     /gene="bla"
                     /product="beta-lactamase"
                     /label=AmpR
                     /note="confers resistance to ampicillin, carbenicillin, and
                     related antibiotics"
                     /translation="MSIQHFRVALIPFFAAFCLPVFAHPETLVKVKDAEDQLGARVGYI
                     ELDLNSGKILESFRPEERFPMMSTFKVLLCGAVLSRVDAGQEQLGRRIHYSQNDLVEYS
                     PVTEKHLTDGMTVRELCSAAITMSDNTAANLLLTTIGGPKELTAFLHNMGDHVTRLDRW
                     EPELNEAIPNDERDTTMPVAMATTLRKLLTGELLTLASRQQLIDWMEADKVAGPLLRSA
                     LPAGWFIADKSGAGERGSRGIIAALGPDGKPSRIVVIYTTGSQATMDERNRQIAEIGAS
                     LIKHW"
     primer_bind     complement(9374..9393)
                     /label=Amp-R
                     /note="Ampicillin resistance gene, reverse primer"
     rep_origin      10187..10775
                     /direction=RIGHT
                     /label=ori
                     /note="high-copy-number ColE1/pMB1/pBR322/pUC origin of
                     replication"
     primer_bind     10676..10695
                     /label=pBR322ori-F
                     /note="pBR322 origin, forward primer"
     primer_bind     10929..10946
                     /label=L4440
                     /note="L4440 vector, forward primer"
     primer_bind     11038..11057
                     /label=SV40pro-F
                     /note="SV40 promoter/origin, forward primer"
     protein_bind    11186..11207
                     /label=CAP binding site
                     /bound_moiety="E. coli catabolite activator protein"
                     /note="CAP binding activates transcription in the presence
                     of cAMP."
     promoter        11222..11252
                     /label=lac promoter
                     /note="promoter for the E. coli lac operon"
     protein_bind    11260..11276
                     /label=lac operator
                     /bound_moiety="lac repressor encoded by lacI"
                     /note="The lac repressor binds to the lac operator to
                     inhibit transcription in E. coli. This inhibition can be
                     relieved by adding lactose or
                     isopropyl-beta-D-thiogalactopyranoside (IPTG)."
     primer_bind     11265..11287
                     /label=M13/pUC Reverse
                     /note="In lacZ gene"
     primer_bind     11284..11300
                     /label=M13 rev
                     /note="common sequencing primer, one of multiple similar
                     variants"
     primer_bind     11284..11300
                     /label=M13 Reverse
                     /note="In lacZ gene. Also called M13-rev"
     primer_bind     11350..11369
                     /label=EBV-rev
                     /note="SV40 polyA terminator, reverse primer"
ORIGIN
        1 tggaagggct aattcactcc caaagaagac aagatatcct tgatctgtgg atctaccaca
       61 cacaaggcta cttccctgat tagcagaact acacaccagg gccaggggtc agatatccac
      121 tgacctttgg atggtgctac aagctagtac cagttgagcc agataaggta gaagaggcca
      181 ataaaggaga gaacaccagc ttgttacacc ctgtgagcct gcatgggatg gatgacccgg
      241 agagagaagt gttagagtgg aggtttgaca gccgcctagc atttcatcac gtggcccgag
      301 agctgcatcc ggagtacttc aagaactgct gatatcgagc ttgctacaag ggactttccg
      361 ctggggactt tccagggagg cgtggcctgg gcgggactgg ggagtggcga gccctcagat
      421 cctgcatata agcagctgct ttttgcctgt actgggtctc tctggttaga ccagatctga
      481 gcctgggagc tctctggcta actagggaac ccactgctta agcctcaata aagcttgcct
      541 tgagtgcttc aagtagtgtg tgcccgtctg ttgtgtgact ctggtaacta gagatccctc
      601 agaccctttt agtcagtgtg gaaaatctct agcagtggcg cccgaacagg gacttgaaag
      661 cgaaagggaa accagaggag ctctctcgac gcaggactcg gcttgctgaa gcgcgcacgg
      721 caagaggcga ggggcggcga ctggtgagta cgccaaaaat tttgactagc ggaggctaga
      781 aggagagaga tgggtgcgag agcgtcagta ttaagcgggg gagaattaga tcgcgatggg
      841 aaaaaattcg gttaaggcca gggggaaaga aaaaatataa attaaaacat atagtatggg
      901 caagcaggga gctagaacga ttcgcagtta atcctggcct gttagaaaca tcagaaggct
      961 gtagacaaat actgggacag ctacaaccat cccttcagac aggatcagaa gaacttagat
     1021 cattatataa tacagtagca accctctatt gtgtgcatca aaggatagag ataaaagaca
     1081 ccaaggaagc tttagacaag atagaggaag agcaaaacaa aagtaagacc accgcacagc
     1141 aagcggccgg ccgctgatct tcagacctgg aggaggagat atgagggaca attggagaag
     1201 tgaattatat aaatataaag tagtaaaaat tgaaccatta ggagtagcac ccaccaaggc
     1261 aaagagaaga gtggtgcaga gagaaaaaag agcagtggga ataggagctt tgttccttgg
     1321 gttcttggga gcagcaggaa gcactatggg cgcagcgtca atgacgctga cggtacaggc
     1381 cagacaatta ttgtctggta tagtgcagca gcagaacaat ttgctgaggg ctattgaggc
     1441 gcaacagcat ctgttgcaac tcacagtctg gggcatcaag cagctccagg caagaatcct
     1501 ggctgtggaa agatacctaa aggatcaaca gctcctgggg atttggggtt gctctggaaa
     1561 actcatttgc accactgctg tgccttggaa tgctagttgg agtaataaat ctctggaaca
     1621 gatttggaat cacacgacct ggatggagtg ggacagagaa attaacaatt acacaagctt
     1681 aatacactcc ttaattgaag aatcgcaaaa ccagcaagaa aagaatgaac aagaattatt
     1741 ggaattagat aaatgggcaa gtttgtggaa ttggtttaac ataacaaatt ggctgtggta
     1801 tataaaatta ttcataatga tagtaggagg cttggtaggt ttaagaatag tttttgctgt
     1861 actttctata gtgaatagag ttaggcaggg atattcacca ttatcgtttc agacccacct
     1921 cccaaccccg aggggacccg acaggcccga aggaatagaa gaagaaggtg gagagagaga
     1981 cagagacaga tccattcgat tagtgaacgg atctcgacgg tatcgccgaa ttcacaaatg
     2041 gcagtattca tccacaattt taaaagaaaa ggggggattg gggggtacag tgcaggggaa
     2101 agaatagtag acataatagc aacagacata caaactaaag aattacaaaa acaaattaca
     2161 aaaattcaaa attttcgggt ttattacagg gacagcagag atccagtttg gactagtcgt
     2221 gaggctccgg tgcccgtcag tgggcagagc gcacatcgcc cacagtcccc gagaagttgg
     2281 ggggaggggt cggcaattga accggtgcct agagaaggtg gcgcggggta aactgggaaa
     2341 gtgatgtcgt gtactggctc cgcctttttc ccgagggtgg gggagaaccg tatataagtg
     2401 cagtagtcgc cgtgaacgtt ctttttcgca acgggtttgc cgccagaaca caggtaagtg
     2461 ccgtgtgtgg ttcccgcggg cctggcctct ttacgggtta tggcccttgc gtgccttgaa
     2521 ttacttccac ctggctgcag tacgtgattc ttgatcccga gcttcgggtt ggaagtgggt
     2581 gggagagttc gaggccttgc gcttaaggag ccccttcgcc tcgtgcttga gttgaggcct
     2641 ggcctgggcg ctggggccgc cgcgtgcgaa tctggtggca ccttcgcgcc tgtctcgctg
     2701 ctttcgataa gtctctagcc atttaaaatt tttgatgacc tgctgcgacg ctttttttct
     2761 ggcaagatag tcttgtaaat gcgggccaag atctgcacac tggtatttcg gtttttgggg
     2821 ccgcgggcgg cgacggggcc cgtgcgtccc agcgcacatg ttcggcgagg cggggcctgc
     2881 gagcgcggcc accgagaatc ggacgggggt agtctcaagc tggccggcct gctctggtgc
     2941 ctggcctcgc gccgccgtgt atcgccccgc cctgggcggc aaggctggcc cggtcggcac
     3001 cagttgcgtg agcggaaaga tggccgcttc ccggccctgc tgcagggagc tcaaaatgga
     3061 ggacgcggcg ctcgggagag cgggcgggtg agtcacccac acaaaggaaa agggcctttc
     3121 cgtcctcagc cgtcgcttca tgtgactcca cggagtaccg ggcgccgtcc aggcacctcg
     3181 attagttctc gagcttttgg agtacgtcgt ctttaggttg gggggagggg ttttatgcga
     3241 tggagtttcc ccacactgag tgggtggaga ctgaagttag gccagcttgg cacttgatgt
     3301 aattctcctt ggaatttgcc ctttttgagt ttggatcttg gttcattctc aagcctcaga
     3361 cagtggttca aagttttttt cttccatttc aggtgtcgtg aagcggccct gcagatatca
     3421 acaagtttgt acaaaaaagt tggcatggcg gaaaacaaag gcggcggcga ggctgagagc
     3481 ggcggcgggg gcagcggcag cgcgccggta actgccgggg ccgccgggcc cgccgcgcag
     3541 gaggcggagc cgcctctcac cgcggtgctg gtggaggagg aggaggagga aggcggcagg
     3601 gccggcgctg agggcggcgc ggccgggccc gacgacgggg gggtggccgc ggcctcctcg
     3661 ggctcggccc aggctgcttc atctcctgcg gcctcagtgg gcactggagt tgccgggggc
     3721 gcagtatcga cgccggctcc agctccagcc tcggctcccg ctccgggtcc ctcggcaggg
     3781 ccgcctcctg gaccgccagc ctcgctcctg gacacctgcg ccgtgtgtca gcagagcttg
     3841 cagagccggc gtgaggcgga gcccaagctg ctgccctgtc ttcactcctt ctgcctgcgc
     3901 tgcctgcccg agccggagcg ccagctcagc gtgcccatcc cggggggcag caacggcgac
     3961 atccagcaag ttggtgtaat acggtgccca gtatgccgcc aagaatgcag acagatagac
     4021 cttgtggata attattttgt gaaagacaca tctgaagctc ctagcagttc tgatgaaaaa
     4081 tcagaacagg tatgtactag ttgtgaagac aatgcaagtg cagttggctt ttgtgtagaa
     4141 tgtggagagt ggctatgtaa gacatgtatc gaagcacatc aaagagtaaa atttactaaa
     4201 gatcacttga tcaggaagaa agaagatgtc tcagagtctg ttggagcatc tggtcaacgc
     4261 cctgttttct gccctgtaca caaacaagaa cagttgaaac ttttctgtga aacatgtgat
     4321 agattgacat gtagagactg tcagctattg gaacacaaag aacataggta tcagtttttg
     4381 gaagaagctt ttcaaaatca gaagggtgca attgagaatc tactggcgaa acttcttgag
     4441 aagaagaatt atgttcattt tgcagctact caggtgcaga ataggataaa agaagtaaat
     4501 gagactaaca aacgagtaga acaggaaatt aaagtggcca ttttcaccct tatcaatgaa
     4561 attaataaga aaggaaaatc tctcttacaa cagctagaga atgttacaaa ggaaagacag
     4621 atgaagttac tacagcagca gaatgacatc acaggccttt cccggcaggt gaagcatgtt
     4681 atgaacttca caaattgggc aattgcaagt ggcagcagca cagcactact atacagcaag
     4741 cgactgatta ctttccagtt gcgtcatatt ttgaaagcac ggtgtgatcc tgtccctgct
     4801 gctaatggag caatacgttt ccattgtgat cccaccttct gggcaaagaa tgtagtcaat
     4861 ttaggtaatc tagtaataga gagtaaacca gctcctggtt atactcctaa tgttgtagtt
     4921 gggcaagttc ctccagggac aaaccacatt agtaaaaccc ctggacagat taacttagca
     4981 cagcttcgac tccagcacat gcaacaacaa gtatatgcac agaaacatca gcagttgcaa
     5041 cagatgagga tgcagcaacc accagcacct gtaccaacta caacaacaac aacacaacag
     5101 catcctagac aagcagcccc tcagatgtta caacaacagc ctcctcgatt gatcagtgtg
     5161 caaacaatgc aaagaggcaa catgaactgt ggagcttttc aagcccatca gatgagactg
     5221 gctcagaatg ctgccagaat accagggata cccaggcaca gcggccctca atattccatg
     5281 atgcagccac acctccaaag acaacactca aacccagggc atgctggacc ctttcccgta
     5341 gtatcggtac acaacaccac aatcaaccca acgagcccta ctacagcaac tatggcaaat
     5401 gcaaaccgag gtcccaccag cccatctgtt acagcaatag agctaatccc ctcagttacc
     5461 aatccagaaa accttccatc gctgccagat attccaccca tacagtccca gctttcttgt
     5521 acaaagtggt tcgaggatcc aaagtgggaa ttccctcgga agaacttggt tcttggaaaa
     5581 actctaggag aaggcgaatt tggaaaagtg gtcaaggcaa cggccttcca tctgaaaggc
     5641 agagcagggt acaccacggt ggccgtgaag atgctgaaag agaacgcctc cccgagtgag
     5701 cttcgagacc tgctgtcaga gttcaacgtc ctgaagcagg tcaaccaccc acatgtcatc
     5761 aaattgtatg gggcctgcag ccaggatggc ccgctcctcc tcatcgtgga gtacgccaaa
     5821 tacggctccc tgcggggctt cctccgcgag agccgcaaag tggggcctgg ctacctgggc
     5881 agtggaggca gccgcaactc cagctccctg gaccacccgg atgagcgggc cctcaccatg
     5941 ggcgacctca tctcatttgc ctggcagatc tcacagggga tgcagtatct ggccgagatg
     6001 aagctcgttc atcgggactt ggcagccaga aacatcctgg tagctgaggg gcggaagatg
     6061 aagatttcgg atttcggctt gtcccgagat gtttatgaag aggattcgta cgtgaagagg
     6121 agccagggtc ggattccagt taaatggatg gcaattgaat ccctttttga tcatatctac
     6181 accacgcaaa gtgatgtatg gtcttttggt gtcctgctgt gggagatcgt gaccctaggg
     6241 ggaaacccct atcctgggat tcctcctgag cggctcttca accttctgaa gaccggccac
     6301 cggatggaga ggccagacaa ctgcagcgag gagatgtact gcctgatgct gcaatgctgg
     6361 aagcaggagc cggacaaaag gccggtgttt gcggacatca gcaaagacct ggagaagatg
     6421 atggttaaga ggagagacta cttggacctt gcggcgtcca ctccatctga ctccctgatt
     6481 tatgacgacg gcctctcaga ggaggagaca ccgctggtgg actgtaataa tgcccccctc
     6541 cctcgagccc tcccttccac atggattgaa aacaaactct atggtagaat ttcccatgca
     6601 tttactagat tctagcaccc aacttttcta tacaaagtgg ttgatatcca gcacagtggc
     6661 ggccgctcga gtctagaggg cccgcggttc gaaggtaagc ctatccctaa ccctctcctc
     6721 ggtctcgatt ctacgcgtac cggttagtaa tgagatccct cccccccccc taacgttact
     6781 ggccgaagcc gcttggaata aggccggtgt gcgtttgtct atatgttatt ttccaccata
     6841 ttgccgtctt ttggcaatgt gagggcccgg aaacctggcc ctgtcttctt gacgagcatt
     6901 cctaggggtc tttcccctct cgccaaagga atgcaaggtc tgttgaatgt cgtgaaggaa
     6961 gcagttcctc tggaagcttc ttgaagacaa acaacgtctg tagcgaccct ttgcaggcag
     7021 cggaaccccc cacctggcga caggtgcctc tgcggccaaa agccacgtgt ataagataca
     7081 cctgcaaagg cggcacaacc ccagtgccac gttgtgagtt ggatagttgt ggaaagagtc
     7141 aaatggctct cctcaagcgt attcaacaag gggctgaagg atgcccagaa ggtaccccat
     7201 tgtatgggat ctgatctggg gcctcggtgc acatgcttta catgtgttta gtcgaggtta
     7261 aaaaaacgtc taggcccccc gaaccacggg gacgtggttt tcctttgaaa aacacgatga
     7321 taatatggcc acacatatga ccgagtacaa gcccacggtg cgcctcgcca cccgcgacga
     7381 cgtccccagg gccgtacgca ccctcgccgc cgcgttcgcc gactaccccg ccacgcgcca
     7441 caccgtcgat ccggaccgcc acatcgagcg ggtcaccgag ctgcaagaac tcttcctcac
     7501 gcgcgtcggg ctcgacatcg gcaaggtgtg ggtcgcggac gacggcgccg cggtggcggt
     7561 ctggaccacg ccggagagcg tcgaagcggg ggcggtgttc gccgagatcg gcccgcgcat
     7621 ggccgagttg agcggttccc ggctggccgc gcagcaacag atggaaggcc tcctggcgcc
     7681 gcaccggccc aaggagcccg cgtggttcct ggccaccgtc ggcgtctcgc ccgaccacca
     7741 gggcaagggt ctgggcagcg ccgtcgtgct ccccggagtg gaggcggccg agcgcgccgg
     7801 ggtgcccgcc ttcctggaga cctccgcgcc ccgcaacctc cccttctacg agcggctcgg
     7861 cttcaccgtc accgccgacg tcgaggtgcc cgaaggaccg cgcacctggt gcatgacccg
     7921 caagcccggt gcctaaatcg atagatccta atcaacctct ggattacaaa atttgtgaaa
     7981 gattgactgg tattcttaac tatgttgctc cttttacgct atgtggatac gctgctttaa
     8041 tgcctttgta tcatgctatt gcttcccgta tggctttcat tttctcctcc ttgtataaat
     8101 cctggttgct gtctctttat gaggagttgt ggcccgttgt caggcaacgt ggcgtggtgt
     8161 gcactgtgtt tgctgacgca acccccactg gttggggcat tgccaccacc tgtcagctcc
     8221 tttccgggac tttcgctttc cccctcccta ttgccacggc ggaactcatc gccgcctgcc
     8281 ttgcccgctg ctggacaggg gctcggctgt tgggcactga caattccgtg gtgttgtcgg
     8341 ggaaatcatc gtcctttcct tggctgctcg cctgtgttgc cacctggatt ctgcgcggga
     8401 cgtccttctg ctacgtccct tcggccctca atccagcgga ccttccttcc cgcggcctgc
     8461 tgccggctct gcggcctctt ccgcgtcttc gccttcgccc tcagacgagt cggatctccc
     8521 tttgggccgc ctccccgcct gagatccttt aagaccaatg acttacaagg cagctgtaga
     8581 tcttagccac tttttaaaag aaaagggggg actggaaggg ctaattcact cccaacgaag
     8641 acaagatctg ctttttgctt gtactgggtc tctctggtta gaccagatct gagcctggga
     8701 gctctctggc taactaggga acccactgct taagcctcaa taaagcttgc cttgagtgct
     8761 tcaagtagtg tgtgcccgtc tgttgtgtga ctctggtaac tagagatccc tcagaccctt
     8821 ttagtcagtg tggaaaatct ctagcagtag tagttcatgt catcttatta ttcagtattt
     8881 ataacttgca aagaaatgaa tatcagagag tgagaggccc gggttaatta aggaaagggc
     8941 tagatcattc ttgaagacga aagggcctcg tgatacgcct atttttatag gttaatgtca
     9001 tgataataat ggtttcttag acgtcaggtg gcacttttcg gggaaatgtg cgcggaaccc
     9061 ctatttgttt atttttctaa atacattcaa atatgtatcc gctcatgaga caataaccct
     9121 gataaatgct tcaataatat tgaaaaagga agagtatgag tattcaacat ttccgtgtcg
     9181 cccttattcc cttttttgcg gcattttgcc ttcctgtttt tgctcaccca gaaacgctgg
     9241 tgaaagtaaa agatgctgaa gatcagttgg gtgcacgagt gggttacatc gaactggatc
     9301 tcaacagcgg taagatcctt gagagttttc gccccgaaga acgttttcca atgatgagca
     9361 cttttaaagt tctgctatgt ggcgcggtat tatcccgtgt tgacgccggg caagagcaac
     9421 tcggtcgccg catacactat tctcagaatg acttggttga gtactcacca gtcacagaaa
     9481 agcatcttac ggatggcatg acagtaagag aattatgcag tgctgccata accatgagtg
     9541 ataacactgc ggccaactta cttctgacaa cgatcggagg accgaaggag ctaaccgctt
     9601 ttttgcacaa catgggggat catgtaactc gccttgatcg ttgggaaccg gagctgaatg
     9661 aagccatacc aaacgacgag cgtgacacca cgatgcctgt agcaatggca acaacgttgc
     9721 gcaaactatt aactggcgaa ctacttactc tagcttcccg gcaacaatta atagactgga
     9781 tggaggcgga taaagttgca ggaccacttc tgcgctcggc ccttccggct ggctggttta
     9841 ttgctgataa atctggagcc ggtgagcgtg ggtctcgcgg tatcattgca gcactggggc
     9901 cagatggtaa gccctcccgt atcgtagtta tctacacgac ggggagtcag gcaactatgg
     9961 atgaacgaaa tagacagatc gctgagatag gtgcctcact gattaagcat tggtaactgt
    10021 cagaccaagt ttactcatat atactttaga ttgatttaaa acttcatttt taatttaaaa
    10081 ggatctaggt gaagatcctt tttgataatc tcatgaccaa aatcccttaa cgtgagtttt
    10141 cgttccactg agcgtcagac cccgtagaaa agatcaaagg atcttcttga gatccttttt
    10201 ttctgcgcgt aatctgctgc ttgcaaacaa aaaaaccacc gctaccagcg gtggtttgtt
    10261 tgccggatca agagctacca actctttttc cgaaggtaac tggcttcagc agagcgcaga
    10321 taccaaatac tgttcttcta gtgtagccgt agttaggcca ccacttcaag aactctgtag
    10381 caccgcctac atacctcgct ctgctaatcc tgttaccagt ggctgctgcc agtggcgata
    10441 agtcgtgtct taccgggttg gactcaagac gatagttacc ggataaggcg cagcggtcgg
    10501 gctgaacggg gggttcgtgc acacagccca gcttggagcg aacgacctac accgaactga
    10561 gatacctaca gcgtgagcta tgagaaagcg ccacgcttcc cgaagggaga aaggcggaca
    10621 ggtatccggt aagcggcagg gtcggaacag gagagcgcac gagggagctt ccagggggaa
    10681 acgcctggta tctttatagt cctgtcgggt ttcgccacct ctgacttgag cgtcgatttt
    10741 tgtgatgctc gtcagggggg cggagcctat ggaaaaacgc cagcaacgcg gcctttttac
    10801 ggttcctggc cttttgctgg ccttttgctc acatgttctt tcctgcgtta tcccctgatt
    10861 ctgtggataa ccgtattacc gcctttgagt gagctgatac cgctcgccgc agccgaacga
    10921 ccgagcgcag cgagtcagtg agcgaggaag cggaagagcg cccaatacgc aaaccgcctc
    10981 tccccgcgcg ttggccgatt cattaatgca gcaagctcat ggctgactaa ttttttttat
    11041 ttatgcagag gccgaggccg cctcggcctc tgagctattc cagaagtagt gaggaggctt
    11101 ttttggaggc ctaggctttt gcaaaaagct ccccgtggca cgacaggttt cccgactgga
    11161 aagcgggcag tgagcgcaac gcaattaatg tgagttagct cactcattag gcaccccagg
    11221 ctttacactt tatgcttccg gctcgtatgt tgtgtggaat tgtgagcgga taacaatttc
    11281 acacaggaaa cagctatgac atgattacga atttcacaaa taaagcattt ttttcactgc
    11341 attctagttg tggtttgtcc aaactcatca atgtatctta tcatgtctgg atcaactgga
    11401 taactcaagc taaccaaaat catcccaaac ttcccacccc ataccctatt accactgcca
    11461 attacctgtg gtttcattta ctctaaacct gtgattcctc tgaattattt tcattttaaa
    11521 gaaattgtat ttgttaaata tgtactacaa acttagtagt
//
