[The description below was written by a language model from this plasmid's Addgene catalogue record and the feature table of its GenBank file.]
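Description:
pHAGE-TRIM33__RET is an HIV-1-based lentiviral expression plasmid of about 11.6 kb, built on the pHAGE backbone to deliver a human TRIM33–RET fusion cDNA into mammalian cells. In bacteria it is maintained through a high-copy ColE1/pUC-type origin and selected with ampicillin via the bla gene. The viral portion carries a full-length LTR at the upstream end (auto-annotated as a 3' LTR, though it sits in the 5' position), the Psi packaging signal, the Rev response element for Rev-dependent nuclear export of the genomic RNA, and the cPPT/CTS. It also has a WPRE to enhance transcript expression and a U3-deleted, self-inactivating 3' LTR. Because the construct supplies only these cis-acting elements, particle production depends on packaging and envelope functions provided in trans.

The payload is driven by the strong constitutive human EF-1-alpha promoter, including its intron A. The fusion was introduced by Gateway cloning, and the map shows attB1 directly downstream of the promoter. attB2 lies roughly 2 kb further on, and an attB4 core site about 1.1 kb beyond that. The insert itself is not annotated as a feature, so the fusion breakpoint, the exact extent of the open reading frame and the nature of the unannotated stretch between attB2 and attB4 cannot be determined from the record. A V5 epitope tag sequence follows the recombination sites, but whether it is read in frame with the fusion is not stated. An EMCV IRES then links the same transcript to puromycin N-acetyltransferase, which allows puromycin selection of transduced cells. The construct comes from a collection made for systematic functional annotation of somatic cancer alterations, and serves for stable expression of this RET kinase fusion.
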