Addgene plasmid #116841: pHAGE-TRIM33__RET
Purpose: Lentiviral expression of TRIM33__RET fusion
Depositing lab: Gordon Mills & Kenneth Scott. Depositing organization: Baylor College of Medicine. Publication: Systematic Functional Annotation of Somatic Mutations in Cancer. Ng PK, Li J, Jeong KJ, Shao S, Chen H, Tsang YH, Sengupta S, Wang Z, Bhavana VH, Tran R, Soewito S, Minussi DC, Moreno D, Kong K, Dogruluk T, Lu H, Gao J, Tokheim C, Zhou DC, Johnson AM, Zeng J, Ip CKM, Ju Z, Wester M, Yu S, Li Y, Vellano CP, Schultz N, Karchin R, Ding L, Lu Y, Cheung LWT, Chen K, Shaw KR, Meric-Bernstam F, Scott KL, Yi S, Sahni N, Liang H, Mills GB. Cancer Cell. 2018 Mar 12;33(3):450-462.e10. doi: 10.1016/j.ccell.2018.01.021. PubMed 29533785.
Backbone
  Vector backbone: pHAGE
  Vector type: Lentiviral
Growth in bacteria
  Bacterial resistance: Ampicillin, 100 μg/mL
  Growth temperature: 37°C
  Growth strain: Stbl3
  Copy number: High Copy
Gene/Insert
  Gene/Insert name: TRIM33__RET
  Species: H. sapiens (human)
  Cloning method: Gateway Cloning
Terms and licenses: Academic/Nonprofit Terms; Industry Terms: Not Available to Industry
How to cite: pHAGE-TRIM33__RET was a gift from Gordon Mills & Kenneth Scott (Addgene plasmid # 116841 ; http://n2t.net/addgene:116841 ; RRID:Addgene_116841)
