>Addgene plasmid #116841 | pHAGE-TRIM33__RET | depositor partial sequence | sequence record 219717 | insert
ATGGCGGAAAACAAAGGCGGCGGCGAGGCTGAGAGCGGCGGCGGGGGCAGCGGCAGCGCGCCGGTAACTG
CCGGGGCCGCCGGGCCCGCCGCGCAGGAGGCGGAGCCGCCTCTCACCGCGGTGCTGGTGGAGGAGGAGGA
GGAGGAAGGCGGCAGGGCCGGCGCTGAGGGCGGCGCGGCCGGGCCCGACGACGGGGGGGTGGCCGCGGCC
TCCTCGGGCTCGGCCCAGGCTGCTTCATCTCCTGCGGCCTCAGTGGGCACTGGAGTTGCCGGGGGCGCAG
TATCGACGCCGGCTCCAGCTCCAGCCTCGGCTCCCGCTCCGGGTCCCTCGGCAGGGCCGCCTCCTGGACC
GCCAGCCTCGCTCCTGGACACCTGCGCCGTGTGTCAGCAGAGCTTGCAGAGCCGGCGTGAGGCGGAGCCC
AAGCTGCTGCCCTGTCTTCACTCCTTCTGCCTGCGCTGCCTGCCCGAGCCGGAGCGCCAGCTCAGCGTGC
CCATCCCGGGGGGCAGCAACGGCGACATCCAGCAAGTTGGTGTAATACGGTGCCCAGTATGCCGCCAAGA
ATGCAGACAGATAGACCTTGTGGATAATTATTTTGTGAAAGACACATCTGAAGCTCCTAGCAGTTCTGAT
GAAAAATCAGAACAGGTATGTACTAGTTGTGAAGACAATGCAAGTGCAGTTGGCTTTTGTGTAGAATGTG
GAGAGTGGCTATGTAAGACATGTATCGAAGCACATCAAAGAGTAAAATTTACTAAAGATCACTTGATCAG
GAAGAAAGAAGATGTCTCAGAGTCTGTTGGAGCATCTGGTCAACGCCCTGTTTTCTGCCCTGTACACAAA
CAAGAACAGTTGAAACTTTTCTGTGAAACATGTGATAGATTGACATGTAGAGACTGTCAGCTATTGGAAC
ACAAAGAACATAGGTATCAGTTTTTGGAAGAAGCTTTTCAAAATCAGAAGGGTGCAATTGAGAATCTACT
GGCGAAACTTCTTGAGAAGAAGAATTATGTTCATTTTGCAGCTACTCAGGTGCAGAATAGGATAAAAGAA
GTAAATGAGACTAACAAACGAGTAGAACAGGAAATTAAAGTGGCCATTTTCACCCTTATCAATGAAATTA
ATAAGAAAGGAAAATCTCTCTTACAACAGCTAGAGAATGTTACAAAGGAAAGACAGATGAAGTTACTACA
GCAGCAGAATGACATCACAGGCCTTTCCCGGCAGGTGAAGCATGTTATGAACTTCACAAATTGGGCAATT
GCAAGTGGCAGCAGCACAGCACTACTATACAGCAAGCGACTGATTACTTTCCAGTTGCGTCATATTTTGA
AAGCACGGTGTGATCCTGTCCCTGCTGCTAATGGAGCAATACGTTTCCATTGTGATCCCACCTTCTGGGC
AAAGAATGTAGTCAATTTAGGTAATCTAGTAATAGAGAGTAAACCAGCTCCTGGTTATACTCCTAATGTT
GTAGTTGGGCAAGTTCCTCCAGGGACAAACCACATTAGTAAAACCCCTGGACAGATTAACTTAGCACAGC
TTCGACTCCAGCACATGCAACAACAAGTATATGCACAGAAACATCAGCAGTTGCAACAGATGAGGATGCA
GCAACCACCAGCACCTGTACCAACTACAACAACAACAACACAACAGCATCCTAGACAAGCAGCCCCTCAG
ATGTTACAACAACAGCCTCCTCGATTGATCAGTGTGCAAACAATGCAAAGAGGCAACATGAACTGTGGAG
CTTTTCAAGCCCATCAGATGAGACTGGCTCAGAATGCTGCCAGAATACCAGGGATACCCAGGCACAGCGG
CCCTCAATATTCCATGATGCAGCCACACCTCCAAAGACAACACTCAAACCCAGGGCATGCTGGACCCTTT
CCCGTAGTATCGGTACACAACACCACAATCAACCCAACGAGCCCTACTACAGCAACTATGGCAAATGCAA
ACCGAGGTCCCACCAGCCCATCTGTTACAGCAATAGAGCTAATCCCCTCAGTTACCAATCCAGAAAACCT
TCCATCGCTGCCAGATATTCCACCCATACAGTCCCAGCTTTCTTGTACAAAGTGGTTCGAGGATCCAAAG
TGGGAATTCCCTCGGAAGAACTTGGTTCTTGGAAAAACTCTAGGAGAAGGCGAATTTGGAAAAGTGGTCA
AGGCAACGGCCTTCCATCTGAAAGGCAGAGCAGGGTACACCACGGTGGCCGTGAAGATGCTGAAAGAGAA
CGCCTCCCCGAGTGAGCTTCGAGACCTGCTGTCAGAGTTCAACGTCCTGAAGCAGGTCAACCACCCACAT
GTCATCAAATTGTATGGGGCCTGCAGCCAGGATGGCCCGCTCCTCCTCATCGTGGAGTACGCCAAATACG
GCTCCCTGCGGGGCTTCCTCCGCGAGAGCCGCAAAGTGGGGCCTGGCTACCTGGGCAGTGGAGGCAGCCG
CAACTCCAGCTCCCTGGACCACCCGGATGAGCGGGCCCTCACCATGGGCGACCTCATCTCATTTGCCTGG
CAGATCTCACAGGGGATGCAGTATCTGGCCGAGATGAAGCTCGTTCATCGGGACTTGGCAGCCAGAAACA
TCCTGGTAGCTGAGGGGCGGAAGATGAAGATTTCGGATTTCGGCTTGTCCCGAGATGTTTATGAAGAGGA
TTCGTACGTGAAGAGGAGCCAGGGTCGGATTCCAGTTAAATGGATGGCAATTGAATCCCTTTTTGATCAT
ATCTACACCACGCAAAGTGATGTATGGTCTTTTGGTGTCCTGCTGTGGGAGATCGTGACCCTAGGGGGAA
ACCCCTATCCTGGGATTCCTCCTGAGCGGCTCTTCAACCTTCTGAAGACCGGCCACCGGATGGAGAGGCC
AGACAACTGCAGCGAGGAGATGTACTGCCTGATGCTGCAATGCTGGAAGCAGGAGCCGGACAAAAGGCCG
GTGTTTGCGGACATCAGCAAAGACCTGGAGAAGATGATGGTTAAGAGGAGAGACTACTTGGACCTTGCGG
CGTCCACTCCATCTGACTCCCTGATTTATGACGACGGCCTCTCAGAGGAGGAGACACCGCTGGTGGACTG
TAATAATGCCCCCCTCCCTCGAGCCCTCCCTTCCACATGGATTGAAAACAAACTCTATGGTAGAATTTCC
CATGCATTTACTAGATTCTAG
